Addgene plasmid #50829: miR-34aM3
Purpose: luciferase reporter for human miR-34a
Depositing lab: Yun Bai & Xueqing Xu. Depositing organization: Army Medical University. Publication: Transcriptional activation of microRNA-34a by NF-kappa B in human esophageal cancer cells. Li J, Wang K, Chen X, Meng H, Song M, Wang Y, Xu X, Bai Y. BMC Mol Biol. 2012 Jan 31;13:4. 10.1186/1471-2199-13-4 PubMed 22292433.
Backbone
  Vector backbone: pGL3-Basic
  Backbone manufacturer: Promega
  Backbone size w/o insert (bp): 4818
  Total vector size (bp): 6084
  Vector type: Mammalian Expression, Luciferase
Growth in bacteria
  Bacterial resistance: Ampicillin, 100 μg/mL
  Growth temperature: 37°C
  Growth strain: DH5alpha
  Copy number: High Copy
Gene/Insert
  Gene/Insert name: miR-34A promoter M3 (alt names: MIR34A; miR-34A)
  Species: H. sapiens (human)
  Insert size (bp): 1266
  Mutation: third NF-kB binding site mutated (-149)
  Entrez Gene: MIR34A (a.k.a. MIRN34A, miRNA34A, mir-34, mir-34a)
  Promoter: miR34a
  Tag / fusion protein: luciferase (C terminal on backbone)
  Cloning method: Restriction Enzyme; 5′ cloning site XhoI (not destroyed); 3′ cloning site HindIII (not destroyed)
  Sequencing primers: 5′ RVprimer3; 3′ LucNrev
Terms and licenses: Academic/Nonprofit Terms; Industry Terms: Not Available to Industry
How to cite: miR-34aM3 was a gift from Yun Bai & Xueqing Xu (Addgene plasmid # 50829 ; http://n2t.net/addgene:50829 ; RRID:Addgene_50829)
