[The description below was written by a language model from this plasmid's Addgene catalogue record.]
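Description:
miR-34aM3 is a promoter-reporter plasmid built on pGL3-Basic, a promoterless, enhancerless firefly luciferase vector used for transient transfection of mammalian cells. The complete construct is about 6.1 kb. It is maintained in E. coli as a high-copy plasmid under ampicillin selection. No feature table accompanies the record, so details of the backbone elements beyond those standard to pGL3-Basic are not itemised.

The insert is a roughly 1.27 kb fragment of the human MIR34A promoter region, cloned between the XhoI and HindIII sites of the multiple cloning site, both of which were retained. This places it directly upstream of the luciferase coding sequence. Because the backbone supplies no promoter of its own, luciferase output depends on the transcriptional activity of the inserted miR-34a regulatory sequence. The "luciferase tag" listed in the record is best understood as this downstream reporter rather than a protein fusion, since the insert is a promoter rather than a coding sequence. The M3 variant carries a mutation in the third NF-κB binding site, located at position -149; the exact base changes are not stated.

The construct is intended for luciferase assays that dissect how the miR-34a promoter is regulated. The name and mutation description imply that it belongs to a set of site mutants, and comparing its activity with that of a wild-type promoter reporter would show how much this particular NF-κB site contributes to transcriptional activation of miR-34a. The associated work addressed this question in human esophageal cancer cells.
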