>Addgene plasmid #50829 | miR-34aM3 | addgene partial sequence | sequence record 79693 | RVprimer3 5'-CTAGCAAAATAGGCTGTCCC-3'
TTTCTCTATCGATAGGTACCGAGCTCTTACGCGTGCTAGCCCGGGCTCGAGTGCCGGTTCCTGGCTTTAG
AAGTCCTTTCGCATCTTGTTGAATCCGGGGCTGCATTGGCCCTCCGAGCTCTCCGGACTGGCAACGTCGC
AGAGACAACAGGTCCTGACCCGGGACAGACCCCACACCCGCGTCCAGGACGTGGGTTTCTTCCCTCTTCC
AGGCGAGAGGCCCTCGGACTGGGCGTCGCGGCGAGCCCCCCGTGGTTTCTGTTTGCTTTTGTACGGTCCC
CCTTCCCCCCACCACCCTGTCCCGGCCCCACCCGGGCCTTGGTCCCACCGCGAAGGGGCGAGGAGTCCCC
GGAAGGGTCGCGATGGCCGGGGAGTCCGGGACCTCGGCTCTGGGTAGGCGCGCCCCGCGACCCAGCGGCG
GCGTGGGCGAGGGGCGCTGCGCAAACTACGCGCTCTCGCTGGGGAAACGCCAGCCCAGGCGGGCGGCGGC
GGTGAAGGGGATGAGGACCAGGACCCCGTGCCCGGCGGGACTGGCCCCGCACCCCACGCCGCCCCCCTGC
GGTGCGCACCGCATCTGCGCCCTAGGCCGAGGCCAGGCTCCGACCCCTCCCCCGCACCGACGTGATTCGG
ATCGCGCGGTGCTGGCGCCGCCTTCATGCGCCCTGCCTGG
