>Addgene plasmid #50829 | miR-34aM3 | depositor partial sequence | sequence record 81799 | miR-34aM3
GTGCCGGTTCCTGGCTTTAGAAGTCCTTTCGCATCTTGTTGAATCCGGGGCTGCATTGGCCCTCCGAGCT
CTCCGGACTGGCAACGTCGCAGAGACAACAGGTCCTGACCCGGGACAGACCCCACACCCGCGTCCAGGAC
GTGGGTTTCTTCCCTCTTCCAGGCGAGAGGCCCTCGGACTGGGCGTCGCGGCGAGCCCCCCGTGGTTTCT
GTTTGCTTTTGTACGGTCCCCCTTCCCCCCACCACCCTGTCCCGGCCCCACCCGGGCCTTGGTCCCACCG
CGAAGGGGCGAGGAGTCCCCGGAAGGGTCGCGATGGCCGGGGAGTCCGGGACCTCGGCTCTGGGTAGGCG
CGCCCCGCGACCCAGCGGCGGCGTGGGCGAGGGGCGCTGCGCAAACTACGCGCTCTCGCTGGGGAAACGC
CAGCCCAGGCGGGCGGCGGCGGTGAAGGGGATGAGGACCAGGACCCCGTGCCCGGCGGGACTGGCCCCGC
ACCCCACGCCGCCCCCCTGCGGTGCGCACCGCATCTGCGCCCTAGGCCGAGGCCAGGCTCCGACCCCTCC
CCCGCACCGACGTGATTCGGATCGCGCGGTGCTGGCGCCGCCTTCATGCGCCCTGCCTGGCCCCCACCTG
GTCCTCTTTCCTTTTCAGGTGGAGGAGATGCCGCTGTCCCGTCGGTCTGGCGACAGCGCAGCTCCCCGGA
TCCCGGGCTGGAGAGACGCGTCGCGGCCCCGGGGCCTGGTGGCACGAGCAGGAAGGAGGACCCGGCGGCG
GGCTCTGCCTGGGCTTGCCTGGGCTTGTTCCGAGCCGGGCTGCTTCTCGGTGACCACGCAGATCGGGGGC
ATTTGGAGATTTTGCGGGAGTCCTGCAGCCAAGCTCCGGGGCAGGAGAGGCCTGGAAGCCTGCACTACCT
GCTCGCCCCGTCCCAGCATGCACCCAGGTAAACGCTTGTGTTTCTCAGTCCGTGCGAAAGTTTGCAAAGA
AGGAGGCGGGAACTAGACCAACAACTTTAATAATCATAGTCATAATAATGAAAACCCTGTTCAATTGTGT
AGCCTCCGTAAGGGGAAGAATTTCCAAGAAGCAACAAAATGTTCTTTGATTTCATAATCTCTGGGGAGAA
AGGATTCCTTTTTTGGGGTTTTGCTCGGCTAGTTCTTTCTTCCCTCCTCTATCTCCAGCGTGGGGCGAGG
AAGGCCGACTGGTTCATGGGTGGCAAATGGGGACCCTGGCTCTCTTGCGCTGCTGGCCACGGTGATATTG
CAGCAA
