>Addgene plasmid #50829 | miR-34aM3 | addgene partial sequence | sequence record 82543 | LucNRev 5'-CCTTATGCAGTTGCTCTCC-3'
GGCGCCGGGCCTTTCTTTATGTTTTTGGCGTCTTCCATGGTGGCTTTACCAACAGTACCGGAATGCCAAG
CTTGCTGCAATATCACCGTGGCCAGCAGCGCAAGAGAGCCAGGGTCCCCATTTGCCACCCATGAACCAGT
CGGCCTTCCTCGCCCCACGCTGGAGATAGAGGAGGGAAGAAAGAACTAGCCGAGCAAAACCCCAAAAAAG
GAATCCTTTCTCCCCAGAGATTATGAAATCAAAGAACATTTTGTTGCTTCTTGGAAATTCTTCCCCTTAC
GGAGGCTACACAATTGAACAGGGTTTTCATTATTATGACTATGATTATTAAAGTTGTTGGTCTAGTTCCC
GCCTCCTTCTTTGCAAACTTTCGCACGGACTGAGAAACACAAGCGTTTACCTGGGTGCATGCTGGGACGG
GGCGAGCAGGTAGTGCAGGCTTCCAGGCCTCTCCTGCCCCGGAGCTTGGCTGCAGGACTCCCGCAAAATC
TCCAAATGCCCCCGATCTGCGTGGTCACCGAGAAGCAGCCCGGCTCGGAACAAGCCCAGGCAAGCCCAGG
CAGAGCCCGCCGCCGGGTCCTCCTTCCTGCTCGTGCCACCAGGCCCCGGGGCCGCGACGCGTCTCTCCAG
CCCGGGATCCGGGGAGCTGCGCTGTCGCCAGACCGACGGGACAGCGGCATCTCCTCCACCTGAAAAGGAA
AGAGGACCAGGTGGGGGCCAGGCAGGGCGCATGAAGGCGGCGCCAGCACCGCGCGATCCGAATCACGTCG
GTGCGGGGGAGGGGTCGGAGCCTGGCCTCGGCCTAGGGCGCAGATGCGGTGCGCACCGCAGGGGGGCGGC
GTGGGGTGCGGGGCCAGTCCCGCCGGGCACGGGGTCCTGGTCCTCATCCCCTTCACCGCCGCCGCCCGCC
TGGGCTGGCGTTTCCCCAGCGAGAGCGCGTAGTTTG
